>Addgene plasmid #240657 | pG20_TEV_HA_Hyg | addgene full sequence | sequence record 482859 | Addgene NGS Result
AGCTCTCATCAACCGTGGCTCCCTCACTTTCTGGCTGGATGATGGGGCGATTCAGGCGATCCCCATCCAA
CAGCCCGCCGTCGAGCGGGCTTTTTTATCCCCGGAAGCCTGTGGATAGAGGGTAGTTATCCACGTGAAAC
CGCTAATGCCCCGCAAAGCCTTGATTCACGGGGCTTTCCGGCCCGCTCCAAAAACTATCCACGTGAAATC
GCTAATCAGGGTACGTGAAATCGCTAATCGGAGTACGTGAAATCGCTAATAAGGTCACGTGAAATCGCTA
ATCAAAAAGGCACGTGAGAACGCTAATAGCCCTTTCAGATCAACAGCTTGCAAACACCCCTCGCTCCGGC
AAGTAGTTACAGCAAGTAGTATGTTCAATTAGCTTTTCAATTATGAATATATATATCAATTATTGGTCGC
CCTTGGCTTGTGGACAATGCGCTACGCGCACCGGCTCCGCCCGTGGACAACCGCAAGCGGTTGCCCACCG
TCGAGCGCCTTTGCCCACAACCCGGCGGCCGGCCGCAACAGATCGTTTTATAAATTTTTTTTTTTGAAAA
AGAAAAAGCCCGAAAGGCGGCAACCTCTCGGGCTTCTGGATTTCCGATCCCCGGAATTAGATCTTGGCAG
GATATATTGTGGTGTAACGTTATCGATCTGGATTTTAGTACTGGATTTTGGTTTTAGGAATTAGAAATTT
TATTGATAGAAGTATTTTACAAATACAAATACATACTAAGGGTTTCTTATATGCTCAACACATGAGCGAA
ACCCTATAAGAACCCTAATTTCCCTTATCGGGAAACTACTCACACATTATTTATGGAGAAAATAGAGAGA
GATAGATTTGTAGAGAGAGACTGGTGATTTCAGCGTACCGAATTAATTCCTGAATCACTGCGACCGGCCC
TCCCGCGACCCAGCCGAGCGAGCTTAGCGAACTGTGGACGAGAACTGTGCCACCAAGCGTAAGGCCGTTC
TCTCGCATTTGCCTTGCTAGGCTCGCGCGAGTTGCTGGCTGAGGCGTTCTCGAAATCAGCTCTTGTTCGG
TCGGCATCTACTCTATTCCTTTGCCCTCGGACGAGTGCTGGGGCGTCGGTTTCCACTATCGGCGAGTACT
TCTACACAGCCATCGGTCCAGACGGCCGCGCTTCTGCGGGCGATTTGTGTACGCCCGACAGTCCCGGCTC
CGGATCGGACGATTGCGTCGCATCGACCCTGCGCCCAAGCTGCATCATCGAAATTGCCGTCAACCAAGCT
CTGATAGAGTTGGTCAAGACCAATGCGGAGCATATACGCCCGGAGCCTTGGCGATCCTGCAAGCTCCGGA
TGCCTCCGCTCGAAGTAGCGCGTCTGCTGCTCCATACAAGCCAACCACGGCCTCCAGAAGAAGATGTTGG
CGACCTCGTATTGGGAATCCCCGAACATCGCCTCGCTCCAGTCAATGACCGCTGTTATGCGGCCATTGTC
CGTCAGGACATTGTTGGAGCCGAAATCCGCGTGCACGAGGTGCCGGACTTCGGGGCAGTCCTCGGCCCAA
AGCATCAGCTCATCGAGAGCCTGCGCGACGGACGCACTGACGGTGTCGTCCATCACAGTTTGCCAGTGAT
ACACATGGGGATCAGCAATCGCGCATATGAAATCACGCCATGTAGTGTATTGACCGATTCCTTGCGGTCC
GAATGGGCCGAACCCGCTCGTCTGGCTAAGATCGGCCGCAGCGATAGCATCCATAGCCTCCGCGACCGGC
TGAAGAACAGCGGGCAGTTCGGTTTCAGGCAGGTCTTGCAACGTGACACCCTGTGCACGGCGGGAGATGC
AATAGGTCAGGCTCTCGCTGAACTCCCCAATGTCAAGCACTTCCGGAATCGGGAGCGCGGCCGATGCAAA
GTGCCGATAAACATAACGATCTTTGTAGAAACCATCGGCGCAGCTATTTACCCGCAGGACATATCCACGC
CCTCCTACATCGAAGCTGAAAGCACGAGATTCTTCGCCCTCCGAGAGCTGCATCAGGTCGGAGACGCTGT
CGAACTTTTCGATCAGAAACTTCTCGACAGACGTCGCGGTGAGTTCAGGCTTTTTCATAGGGGGGATCAG
CTTGGGCTGTCCTCTCCAAATGAAATGAACTTCCTTATATAGAGGAAGGGTCTTGCGAAGGATAGTGGGA
TTGTGCGTCATCCCTTACGTCAGTGGAGATGTCACATCAATCCACTTGCTTTGAAGTCGTGGTTGGAACG
ACTTCTTTTTCCACGATGCTCCTCGTGGGTGGGGGTCCATCTTTGGGACCACTGTCGGCAGAGGCATCTT
GAATGATAGCCTTTCCTTTATCGCAATGATGGCATTTGTAGGAGCCACCTTCCTTTTCTACTGTCCTTTC
GATGAAGTGACAGATAGCTGGGCAATGGAATCCGAGGAGGTTTCCCGAAATTACCCTTTGTTGAAAAGTC
TCAATAAAGCTTCGACGAGTCAGTAATAAACGGCGTCAAAGTGGTTGCAGCCGGCACACACGAGTCGTGT
TTATCAACTCAAAGCACAAATACTTTTCCTCAACCTAAAAATAAGGCAATTAGCCAAAAACAACTTTGCG
TGTAAACAACGCTCAATACACGTGTCATTTTATTATTAGCTATTGCTTCACCGCCTTAGCTTTCTCGTGA
CCTAGTCGTCCTCGTCTTTTCTTCTTCTTCTTCTATAAAACAATACCCAAAGACCTCTTCTTCTTCACAA
TTCAGATTTCAATTTCTCAAAATCTTAAAAACTTTCTCTCAATTCTCTCTACCGTGATCAAGGTAAATTT
CTGTGTTCCTTATTCTCTCAAAATCTTCGATTTTGTTTTCGTTCGATCCCAATTTCGTATATGTTCTTTG
GTTTAGATTCTGTTAATCTTAGATCGAAGTCGATTTTCTGGGTTTGATCGTTAGATATCATCTTAATTCT
CGATTAGGGTTTCATAGATATCATCCGATTTGTTCAAATAATTTGAGTTTTGTCGAATAATTACTCTTCG
ATTTGTGATTTCTATCTAGATCTGGTGTTAGTTTCTAGTTTGTGCGATCGAATTTGTCGATTAATCTGAG
TTTTTCTGATTAACAGACTAGAGTTAACCGGGCTCAGGCCTGGCGCGCCACTAGTGGATCCGATGGTGTC
TTCGATTCAATACGCAAACCGCCTCTCCCCGCGCGTTGGCCGATTCATTAATGCAGCTGGCACGACAGGT
TTCCCGACTGGAAAGCGGGCAGTGAGCGCAACGCAATTAATGTGAGTTAGCTCACTCATTAGGCACCCCA
GGCTTTACACTTTATGCTTCCGGCTCGTATGTTGTGTGGAATTGTGAGCGGATAACAATTTCACACATAC
TAGAGAAAGAGGAGAAATACTAGATGGCTTCCTCCGAGGACGTTATCAAAGAGTTCATGCGTTTCAAAGT
TCGTATGGAAGGTTCCGTTAACGGTCACGAGTTCGAAATCGAAGGTGAAGGTGAAGGTCGTCCGTACGAA
GGTACCCAGACCGCTAAACTGAAAGTTACCAAAGGTGGTCCGCTGCCGTTCGCTTGGGACATCCTGTCCC
CGCAGTTCCAGTACGGTTCCAAGGCTTACGTTAAACACCCGGCTGACATCCCGGACTACCTGAAACTGTC
CTTCCCGGAAGGTTTCAAATGGGAACGTGTTATGAACTTCGAGGACGGTGGTGTTGTTACCGTTACCCAG
GACTCCTCCCTGCAAGACGGTGAGTTCATCTACAAAGTTAAACTGCGTGGTACCAACTTCCCGTCCGACG
GTCCGGTTATGCAGAAAAAAACGATGGGTTGGGAAGCATCCACCGAACGTATGTACCCGGAGGACGGTGC
TCTGAAAGGTGAAATCAAAATGCGTCTGAAACTGAAAGACGGTGGTCACTACGACGCTGAAGTTAAAACC
ACCTACATGGCTAAAAAACCGGTTCAGCTGCCGGGTGCTTACAAAACCGACATCAAACTGGACATCACCT
CCCACAACGAGGACTACACCATCGTTGAACAGTACGAACGTGCTGAAGGTCGTCACTCCACCGGTGCTTA
ATAACGCTGATAGTGCTAGTGTAGATCGCTACTAGAGCCAGGCATCAAATAAAACGAAAGGCTCAGTCGA
AAGACTGGGCCTTTCGTTTTATCTGTTGTTTGTCGGTGAACGCTCTCTACTAGAGTCACACTGGCTCACC
TTCGGGTGGGCCTTTCTGCGTTTATAGAAGACACTGGACCCGGGAGTGAGAACCTCTACTTCCAAGGCTC
CATGGGCGGAGGATCTTACCCATACGATGTTCCAGATTACGCTTAGGAGCTCATATGAAGATGAAGATGA
AATATTTGGTGTGTCAAATAAATAGCTTGTGTGCTTAAGTTTGTGTTTTTTTCTTGGCTTGTTGTGTTAT
GAATTTGTGGCTTTTTCTAATATTAAATGAATGTAAGATCTCATTATAATGAATAAACAAATGTTTCTAT
AATCCATTGTGAATGTTTTGTTGGATCTCTTCTGCAGCATATAACTACTGTATGTGCTATGGTATGGACT
ATGGAATATGATTAAAGATAAGGAATTCAGATCGGCTGAGTGGCTCCTTCAACGTTGCGGTTCTGTCAGT
TCCAAACGTAAAACGGCTTGTCCCGCGTCATCGGCGGGGGTCATAACGTGACTCCCTTAATTCTCCGCTC
ATGATCAGATTGTCGTTTCCCGCCTTCAGTTTAAACTATCAGTGTTTGACAGGATATATTGGCGGGTAAA
CTAAGTCGCTGTATGTGTTTGTTTGAGATCTCATGTGAGCAAAAGGCCAGCAAAAGGCCAGGAACCGTAA
AAAGGCCGCGTTGCTGGCGTTTTTCCATAGGCTCCGCCCCCCTGACGAGCATCACAAAAATCGACGCTCA
AGTCAGAGGTGGCGAAACCCGACAGGACTATAAAGATACCAGGCGTTTCCCCCTGGAAGCTCCCTCGTGC
GCTCTCCTGTTCCGACCCTGCCGCTTACCGGATACCTGTCCGCCTTTCTCCCTTCGGGAAGCGTGGCGCT
TTCTCATAGCTCACGCTGTAGGTATCTCAGTTCGGTGTAGGTCGTTCGCTCCAAGCTGGGCTGTGTGCAC
GAACCCCCCGTTCAGCCCGACCGCTGCGCCTTATCCGGTAACTATCGTCTTGAGTCCAACCCGGTAAGAC
ACGACTTATCGCCACTGGCAGCAGCCACTGGTAACAGGATTAGCAGAGCGAGGTATGTAGGCGGTGCTAC
AGAGTTCTTGAAGTGGTGGCCTAACTACGGCTACACTAGAAGAACAGTATTTGGTATCTGCGCTCTGCTG
AAGCCAGTTACCTTCGGAAGAAGAGTTGGTAGCTCTTGATCCGGCAAACAAACCACCGCTGGTAGCGGTG
GTTTTTTTGTTTGCAAGCAGCAGATTACGCGCAGAAAAAAAGGATCTCAAGAAGATCCTTTGATCTTTTC
TACGGGGTCTGACGCTCAGTGGAACGAAAACTCACGTTAAGGGATTTTGGTCATGAGATTATCAAAAAGG
ATCTTCACCTAGATCCTTTTAAATTAAAAATGAAGTTTTAAATCAATCTAAAGTATATATGTGTAACATT
GGTCTAGTGATTAGAAAAACTCATCGAGCATCAAATGAAACTGCAATTTATTCATATCAGGATTATCAAT
ACCATATTTTTGAAAAAGCCGTTTCTGTAATGAAGGAGAAAACTCACCGAGGCAGTTCCATAGGATGGCA
AGATCCTGGTATCGGTCTGCGATTCCGACTCGTCCAACATCAATACAACCTATTAATTTCCCCTCGTCAA
AAATAAGGTTATCAAGTGAGAAATCACCATGAGTGACGACTGAATCCGGTGAGAATGGCAAAAGTTTATG
CATTTCTTTCCAGACTTGTTCAACAGGCCAGCCATTACGCTCGTCATCAAAATCACTCGCATCAACCAAA
CCGTTATTCATTCGTGATTGCGCCTGAGCGAGACGAAATACGCGATCGCTGTTAAAAGGACAATTACAAA
CAGGAATCGAATGCAACCGGCGCAGGAACACTGCCAGCGCATCAACAATATTTTCACCTGAATCAGGATA
TTCTTCTAATACCTGGAATGCTGTTTTCCCTGGGATCGCAGTGGTGAGTAACCATGCATCATCAGGAGTA
CGGATAAAATGCTTGATGGTCGGAAGAGGCATAAATTCCGTCAGCCAGTTTAGTCTGACCATCTCATCTG
TAACATCATTGGCAACGCTACCTTTGCCATGTTTCAGAAACAACTCTGGCGCATCGGGCTTCCCATACAA
TCGGTAGATTGTCGCACCTGATTGCCCGACATTATCGCGAGCCCATTTATACCCATATAAATCAGCATCC
ATGTTGGAATTTAATCGCGGCCTTGAGCAAGACGTTTCCCGTTGAATATGGCTCATAACACCCCTTGTAT
TACTGTTTATGTAAGCAGACAGTTTTATTGTTCATGATGATATATTTTTATCTTGTGCAATGTAACATCA
GAGATTTTGAGACACAACGTGGCTTTGTTGAATAAATCGAACTTTTGCTGAGTTGAAGGATCAGATCACG
CATCTTCCCGACAACGCAGACCGTTCCGTGGCAAAGCAAAAGTTCAAAATCACCAACTGGTCCACCTACA
ACAA
Features (pLannotate 1.2.2; 21 found; start..end, strand, type, name):
     63..498     +  rep_origin     pSa ori: origin of replication from bacterial plasmid pSa
    625..647     +  misc_feature   LB T-DNA repeat: left border repeat from nopaline C58 T-DNA (truncated)
    655..831     -  polyA_signal   CaMV poly(A) signal: cauliflower mosaic virus polyadenylation signal
    881..1045    -  CDS            yokD (fragment): YOKD_BACSU - Experimental evidence at protein level: Swiss-Prot protein existence level 1. May contribute to antibiotic resistance. From Bacillus subtilis (strain 168).
   1066..2088    -  CDS            hph: KHYB_ECOLX - Experimental evidence at protein level: Swiss-Prot protein existence level 1. The aminoglycoside phosphotransferases achieve inactivation of their antibiotic substrates by phosphorylation. Only phosphorylates hygromycin and closely related compounds such as demethyl analogs and destomycin. From Escherichia coli.
   2108..2453    -  promoter       CaMV 35S promoter: strong constitutive promoter from cauliflower mosaic virus
   2110..2156    -  promoter       minimal CaMV 35S promoter: minimal 35S promoter from cauliflower mosaic virus
   3158..3245    +  CDS            lacI (fragment): lac repressor; lacI; The lac repressor binds to the lac operator to inhibit transcription in E. coli. This inhibition can be relieved by adding lactose or isopropyl-β-D-thiogalactopyranoside (IPTG).
   3258..3279    +  protein_bind   CAP binding site: CAP binding activates transcription in the presence of cAMP. E. coli catabolite activator protein
   3294..3324    +  promoter       lac promoter: promoter for the E. coli lac operon
   3332..3348    +  protein_bind   lac operator: The lac repressor binds to the lac operator to inhibit transcription in E. coli. This inhibition can be relieved by adding lactose or isopropyl-β-D-thiogalactopyranoside (IPTG). lac repressor encoded by lacI
   3384..4058    +  CDS            mRFP1: mRFP1 is a basic (constitutively fluorescent) red fluorescent protein published in 2002, derived from Discosoma sp.. It is reported to be a somewhat slowly-maturing monomer with low acid sensitivity.
   4106..4177    +  terminator     rrnB T1 terminator: transcription terminator T1 from the E. coli rrnB gene
   4193..4220    +  terminator     T7Te terminator: phage T7 early transcription terminator
   4287..4315    +  CDS            3xHA (fragment): three tandem HA epitope tags
   4324..4572    +  terminator     HSP terminator: efficient transcription terminator from the Arabidopsis thaliana heat shock protein 18.2 gene (Nagaya et al., 2010)
   4583..4613    -  promoter       NOS promoter (fragment): nopaline synthase promoter
   4737..4761    +  misc_feature   RB T-DNA repeat: right border repeat from nopaline C58 T-DNA
   4852..5440    -  rep_origin     ori: high-copy-number ColE1/pMB1/pBR322/pUC origin of replication
   5611..6426    -  CDS            KanR: aminoglycoside phosphotransferase; aph(3')-Ia; confers resistance to kanamycin in bacteria or G418 (Geneticin®) in eukaryotes
   6611..58      +  CDS            TRA2_ECOLX (fragment) (across the origin): Protein predicted: Swiss-Prot protein existence level 4. Required for transposition of transposon Tn903. From Escherichia coli.
