[The description below was written by a language model from this plasmid's Addgene catalogue record and pLannotate feature annotations shown in this document.]
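Description:
pG20_TEV_HA_Hyg is an empty plant expression backbone built on the pGreen2.0 binary vector (6,654 bp), designed for making proteins that carry a C-terminal TEV protease site followed by an HA epitope. It is maintained in E. coli at high copy through a ColE1/pUC-type origin and selected with kanamycin via aph(3')-Ia. It also carries the pSa origin, which in pGreen-type vectors supports replication in Agrobacterium, normally with replication functions supplied from a helper plasmid. Nopaline-type left and right T-DNA border repeats define the segment transferred to the plant genome.

Within the T-DNA, next to the left border, a CaMV 35S promoter drives the hygromycin phosphotransferase gene (hph), terminated by the CaMV poly(A) signal, giving hygromycin selection of transgenic seedlings. The cloning position appears to be occupied by a bacterial placeholder cassette: a lac promoter and operator with a CAP binding site expressing mRFP1, closed by the rrnB T1 and T7Te terminators. Such a cassette usually serves as a red-colony dropout marker that is replaced by the gene of interest, although the record does not describe the cloning scheme. Immediately downstream lie an annotated HA tag fragment and the Arabidopsis HSP18.2 terminator, so an inserted coding sequence would read into the tag and be terminated there. The TEV site itself is not annotated in the feature table.

No plant promoter for the gene of interest is annotated, and an unannotated stretch lies between the 35S promoter and the lac elements, so the record does not state what drives the insert. The associated work concerns protease-release purification of proteins from plants, in which the TEV site allows cleavage between the protein and its tag.
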