Addgene plasmid #240657: pG20_TEV_HA_Hyg
Purpose: (Empty Backbone) Expression plasmid for TEV-HA-tagged proteins with Hygromycin transgenic seed selection
Depositing lab: Hans-Henning Kunz. Depositing organization: Ludwig-Maximilians-Universitaet Muenchen (LMU). Publication: Catch & Release-rapid cost-effective protein purification from plants using a DIY GFP-Trap-protease approach. Schwartz S, Engstler C, Muhlbauer S, Windenbach E, Wunder T, Kunz HH, Brandt B. Plant J. 2025 Nov;124(3):e70544. doi: 10.1111/tpj.70544. PubMed 41222448.
Backbone
  Vector backbone: pGreen2.0
  Backbone size (bp): 6654
  Vector type: Plant Expression
  Selectable markers: Hygromycin
  Tag / fusion protein: TEV-HA (C terminal on backbone)
Growth in bacteria
  Bacterial resistance: Kanamycin, 50 μg/mL
  Growth temperature: 37°C
  Growth strain: DH5alpha
  Copy number: High Copy
Gene/Insert
  Gene/Insert name: None
  Tag / fusion protein: TEV-HA (C terminal on backbone)
Terms and licenses: Academic/Nonprofit Terms; Industry Terms: Not Available to Industry
How to cite: pG20_TEV_HA_Hyg was a gift from Hans-Henning Kunz (Addgene plasmid # 240657 ; http://n2t.net/addgene:240657 ; RRID:Addgene_240657)
